Addgene plasmid #105998: pMB-SaCas9
Purpose: SaCas9 expression vector
Depositing lab: Mike McManus. Depositing organization: University of California, San Francisco (UCSF). Publication: Dual gene activation and knockout screen reveals directional dependencies in genetic networks. Boettcher M, Tian R, Blau JA, Markegard E, Wagner RT, Wu D, Mo X, Biton A, Zaitlen N, Fu H, McCormick F, Kampmann M, McManus MT. Nat Biotechnol. 2018 Jan 15. pii: nbt.4062. doi: 10.1038/nbt.4062. PubMed 29334369.
Backbone
  Vector backbone: pBR322
  Vector type: Mammalian Expression, Lentiviral, CRISPR
  Selectable markers: Hygromycin ; mouse CD4
Growth in bacteria
  Bacterial resistance: Ampicillin, 100 μg/mL
  Growth temperature: 37°C
  Growth strain: NEB Stable
  Copy number: Unknown
Gene/Insert
  Gene/Insert name: Cas9 nuclease (alt name: SauCas9)
  Species: Staphylococcus aureus
  Insert size (bp): 3343
  Mutation: none
  Promoter: short EF1alpha
  Tag / fusion protein: none
  Cloning method: Gibson Cloning
  Sequencing primers: 5′ ggcgcggggtaaactggg
Terms and licenses: Academic/Nonprofit Terms; Industry Terms: Not Available to Industry
Depositor comments: Addgene NGS results show a C-terminal HA tag rather than 3x HA tag. Also, the mCD4 selection marker matches NCBI reference NP_038516.1 and contains residues 1-427. Plasmids should function as described in the associated publication.
How to cite: pMB-SaCas9 was a gift from Mike McManus (Addgene plasmid # 105998 ; http://n2t.net/addgene:105998 ; RRID:Addgene_105998)
