[The description below was written by a language model from this plasmid's Addgene catalogue record and pLannotate feature annotations shown in this document.]
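Description:
pMB-SaCas9 is a lentiviral mammalian expression vector for delivering the Staphylococcus aureus Cas9 nuclease (SaCas9) in CRISPR experiments. It is built on a pBR322-type backbone and is propagated in E. coli through a ColE1/pMB1-family origin with ampicillin resistance (AmpR under its own bla promoter). The viral portion has a CMV enhancer/promoter fused to a truncated HIV-1 5' LTR to drive genomic RNA production in packaging cells. This is followed by the Ψ packaging signal with a gag fragment, the Rev response element for Rev-dependent nuclear export, and the cPPT/CTS. A WPRE, which enhances transcript expression, and a second truncated LTR lie at the 3' end.

Between the LTRs sits a divergent, back-to-back promoter arrangement. In the forward direction, a short (core) EF-1α promoter drives SaCas9 fused at its C-terminus to a bipartite nucleoplasmin nuclear localization signal and an HA epitope, with a single loxP site just downstream. On the opposite strand, a minimal CMV promoter adjacent to the EF-1α element heads a cassette encoding hygromycin phosphotransferase followed by mouse CD4. The SV40 poly(A) signal beyond this cassette is annotated on the forward strand. The element linking the two marker coding sequences is not annotated. Transduced cells can therefore be selected with hygromycin or identified through surface CD4, which the depositor notes comprises residues 1–427.

The catalogue lists no tag, but both sequence records show HA sequence. The depositor's sequence is slightly longer than the repository's sequencing result, and that result indicates a single HA tag rather than 3xHA. The associated publication describes a combined gene activation and knockout screen, in which this vector presumably supplied the nuclease, although the record does not say so.
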