Features (pLannotate 1.2.2; 28 found; start..end, strand, type, name):
     40..92      -  misc_feature   bom (fragment): basis of mobility region from pBR322
    247..626     +  enhancer       CMV enhancer: human cytomegalovirus immediate early enhancer
    627..826     +  promoter       CMV promoter: human cytomegalovirus (CMV) immediate early promoter
    844..1024    +  LTR            5' LTR (truncated): truncated 5' long terminal repeat (LTR) from HIV-1
   1071..1196    +  misc_feature   HIV-1 Ψ: packaging signal of human immunodeficiency virus type 1
   1180..1518    +  CDS            HIV-1 gag (fragment): gag protein from human immunodeficiency virus 1; gag
   1695..1928    +  misc_feature   RRE: The Rev response element (RRE) of HIV-1 allows for Rev-dependent mRNA export from the nucleus to the cytoplasm.
   2305..2405    +  CDS            Rev (fragment): human immunodeficiency virus 1 (HIV-1) Rev protein; rev; enhances nuclear export of unspliced and incompletely spliced viral mRNAs
   2455..2572    +  misc_feature   cPPT/CTS: central polypurine tract and central termination sequence of HIV-1
   2653..2737    +  CDS            large T antigen (fragment): large T antigen from SV40 (simian virus 40)
   2760..2894    +  polyA_signal   SV40 poly(A) signal: SV40 polyadenylation signal
   2922..2941    -  misc_feature   MCS (fragment): pBluescript multiple cloning site
   2986..4299    -  CDS            Cd4: CD4_MOUSE - Experimental evidence at protein level: Swiss-Prot protein existence level 1. Integral membrane glycoprotein that plays an essential role in the immune response and serves multiple functions in responses against both external and internal offenses. In T-cells, functions primarily as a coreceptor for MHC class II molecule:peptide complex. The antigens presented by class II peptides are derived from extracellular proteins while class I peptides are derived from cytosolic proteins. Interacts simultaneously with the T-cell receptor (TCR) and the MHC class II presented by antigen presen
   4369..5391    -  CDS            hph: KHYB_ECOLX - Experimental evidence at protein level: Swiss-Prot protein existence level 1. The aminoglycoside phosphotransferases achieve inactivation of their antibiotic substrates by phosphorylation. Only phosphorylates hygromycin and closely related compounds such as demethyl analogs and destomycin. From Escherichia coli.
   5489..5527    -  promoter       minimal CMV promoter: human cytomegalovirus (CMV) immediate early promoter
   5572..5780    +  promoter       EF-1α core promoter: core promoter for human elongation factor EF-1α
   5858..9013    +  CDS            cas9: CAS9_STAAU - Experimental evidence at protein level: Swiss-Prot protein existence level 1. CRISPR (clustered regularly interspaced short palindromic repeat) is an adaptive immune system that provides protection against mobile genetic elements (viruses, transposable elements and conjugative plasmids). CRISPR clusters contain spacers, sequences complementary to antecedent mobile elements, and target invading nucleic acids. CRISPR clusters are transcribed and processed into CRISPR RNA (crRNA). In type II CRISPR systems correct processing of pre-crRNA requires a trans- encoded small RNA (tracrRNA)
   9014..9061    +  CDS            nucleoplasmin NLS: bipartite nuclear localization signal from nucleoplasmin
   9122..9150    +  CDS            3xHA (fragment): three tandem HA epitope tags
   9176..9209    +  protein_bind   loxP: Cre-mediated recombination occurs in the 8-bp core sequence (GCATACAT). Cre recombinase
   9242..9265    +  misc_feature   MCS (fragment): pBluescript multiple cloning site
   9265..9853    +  misc_feature   WPRE: woodchuck hepatitis virus posttranscriptional regulatory element
   9854..9873    +  misc_feature   MCS (fragment): pBluescript multiple cloning site
   9875..10375   +  CDS            nef (fragment): NEF_HV1LA - Experimental evidence at protein level: Swiss-Prot protein existence level 1. Extracellular Nef protein targets CD4(+) T-lymphocytes for apoptosis by interacting with CXCR4 surface receptors. From Human immunodeficiency virus type 1 group M subtype B (isolate Lai) (HIV-1).
  10382..10562   +  LTR            5' LTR (truncated): truncated 5' long terminal repeat (LTR) from HIV-1
  10624..11212   -  rep_origin     ori: high-copy-number ColE1/pMB1/pBR322/pUC origin of replication
  11383..12243   -  CDS            AmpR: β-lactamase; bla; confers resistance to ampicillin, carbenicillin, and related antibiotics
  12244..12348   -  promoter       AmpR promoter: bla
>Addgene plasmid #105998 | pMB-SaCas9 | depositor full sequence | sequence record 200755 | pMB-SaCas9 sequence 12376 bps
GCTTAAGCGGTCGACGGATCGGGAGATCTCCCGATCCCCTATGGTGCACTCTCAGTACAATCTGCTCTGA
TGCCGCATAGTTAAGCCAGTATCTGCTCCCTGCTTGTGTGTTGGAGGTCGCTGAGTAGTGCGCGAGCAAA
ATTTAAGCTACAACAAGGCAAGGCTTGACCGACAATTGCATGAAGAATCTGCTTAGGGTTAGGCGTTTTG
CGCTGCTTCGCGATGTACGGGCCAGATATACGCGTTGACATTGATTATTGACTAGTTATTAATAGTAATC
AATTACGGGGTCATTAGTTCATAGCCCATATATGGAGTTCCGCGTTACATAACTTACGGTAAATGGCCCG
CCTGGCTGACCGCCCAACGACCCCCGCCCATTGACGTCAATAATGACGTATGTTCCCATAGTAACGCCAA
TAGGGACTTTCCATTGACGTCAATGGGTGGAGTATTTACGGTAAACTGCCCACTTGGCAGTACATCAAGT
GTATCATATGCCAAGTACGCCCCCTATTGACGTCAATGACGGTAAATGGCCCGCCTGGCATTATGCCCAG
TACATGACCTTATGGGACTTTCCTACTTGGCAGTACATCTACGTATTAGTCATCGCTATTACCATGGTGA
TGCGGTTTTGGCAGTACATCAATGGGCGTGGATAGCGGTTTGACTCACGGGGATTTCCAAGTCTCCACCC
CATTGACGTCAATGGGAGTTTGTTTTGGCACCAAAATCAACGGGACTTTCCAAAATGTCGTAACAACTCC
GCCCCATTGACGCAAATGGGCGGTAGGCGTGTACGGTGGGAGGTCTATATAAGCAGCGCGTTTTGCCTGT
ACTGGGTCTCTCTGGTTAGACCAGATCTGAGCCTGGGAGCTCTCTGGCTAACTAGGGAACCCACTGCTTA
AGCCTCAATAAAGCTTGCCTTGAGTGCTTCAAGTAGTGTGTGCCCGTCTGTTGTGTGACTCTGGTAACTA
GAGATCCCTCAGACCCTTTTAGTCAGTGTGGAAAATCTCTAGCAGTGGCGCCCGAACAGGGACTTGAAAG
CGAAAGGGAAACCAGAGGAGCTCTCTCGACGCAGGACTCGGCTTGCTGAAGCGCGCACGGCAAGAGGCGA
GGGGCGGCGACTGGTGAGTACGCCAAAAATTTTGACTAGCGGAGGCTAGAAGGAGAGAGATGGGTGCGAG
AGCGTCAGTATTAAGCGGGGGAGAATTAGATCGCGATGGGAAAAAATTCGGTTAAGGCCAGGGGGAAAGA
AAAAATATAAATTAAAACATATAGTATGGGCAAGCAGGGAGCTAGAACGATTCGCAGTTAATCCTGGCCT
GTTAGAAACATCAGAAGGCTGTAGACAAATACTGGGACAGCTACAACCATCCCTTCAGACAGGATCAGAA
GAACTTAGATCATTATATAATACAGTAGCAACCCTCTATTGTGTGCATCAAAGGATAGAGATAAAAGACA
CCAAGGAAGCTTTAGACAAGATAGAGGAAGAGCAAAACAAAAGTAAGACCACCGCACAGCAAGCGGCCGG
CCGCGCTGATCTTCAGACCTGGAGGAGGAGATATGAGGGACAATTGGAGAAGTGAATTATATAAATATAA
AGTAGTAAAAATTGAACCATTAGGAGTAGCACCCACCAAGGCAAAGAGAAGAGTGGTGCAGAGAGAAAAA
AGAGCAGTGGGAATAGGAGCTTTGTTCCTTGGGTTCTTGGGAGCAGCAGGAAGCACTATGGGCGCAGCGT
CAATGACGCTGACGGTACAGGCCAGACAATTATTGTCTGGTATAGTGCAGCAGCAGAACAATTTGCTGAG
GGCTATTGAGGCGCAACAGCATCTGTTGCAACTCACAGTCTGGGGCATCAAGCAGCTCCAGGCAAGAATC
CTGGCTGTGGAAAGATACCTAAAGGATCAACAGCTCCTGGGGATTTGGGGTTGCTCTGGAAAACTCATTT
GCACCACTGCTGTGCCTTGGAATGCTAGTTGGAGTAATAAATCTCTGGAACAGATTTGGAATCACACGAC
CTGGATGGAGTGGGACAGAGAAATTAACAATTACACAAGCTTAATACACTCCTTAATTGAAGAATCGCAA
AACCAGCAAGAAAAGAATGAACAAGAATTATTGGAATTAGATAAATGGGCAAGTTTGTGGAATTGGTTTA
ACATAACAAATTGGCTGTGGTATATAAAATTATTCATAATGATAGTAGGAGGCTTGGTAGGTTTAAGAAT
AGTTTTTGCTGTACTTTCTATAGTGAATAGAGTTAGGCAGGGATATTCACCATTATCGTTTCAGACCCAC
CTCCCAACCCCGAGGGGACCCGACAGGCCCGAAGGAATAGAAGAAGAAGGTGGAGAGAGAGACAGAGACA
GATCCATTCGATTAGTGAACGGATCGGCACTGCGTGCGCCAATTCTGCAGACAAATGGCAGTATTCATCC
ACAATTTTAAAAGAAAAGGGGGGATTGGGGGGTACAGTGCAGGGGAAAGAATAGTAGACATAATAGCAAC
AGACATACAAACTAAAGAATTACAAAAACAAATTACAAAAATTCAAAATTTTCGGGTTTATTACAGGGAC
AGCAGAGATCCAGTTTGGTTAGTACCGGGCCCTAGAGATCACGAGACTAGCCTCGAGAGATCTGATCATA
ATCAGCCATACCACATTTGTAGAGGTTTTACTTGCTTTAAAAAACCTCCCACACCTCCCCCTGAACCTGA
AACATAAAATGAATGCAATTGTTGTTGTTAACTTGTTTATTGCAGCTTATAATGGTTACAAATAAGGCAA
TAGCATCACAAATTTCACAAATAAGGCATTTTTTTCACTGCATTCTAGTTTTGGTTTGTCCAAACTCATC
AATGTATCTTATCATGTCTGGATCTCAAATCCCTCGGAAGCTGCGCCTGTCATCGAATTCCTGCAGCCCG
GTGCATGACTAAGCTAGTACCGGTTAGGATGCATGCTAGCTCAGTTAGCCTCCCCCATCTCTCGACGCGG
CCGCTTCACTGGCGCTGTTGGTGCCGGCACCTGACACAGCAGAGGATGCAGAGCCCAAGGAAACCCAGAA
AGCCGAAGGAGCCACCCAGCACGCAAGCCAGGAACACTGTCTGGTTCACCCCTCTGGATAAAACCTGGAT
CCTGGAGTCCATCTTGACCTTATCACCTTCACTCAGTAGACACTGCCACAGCCCTGTCTCAGGGGCCACC
ACTTGAACTACTTTCTGCTCCTCAGAGACCCTGGCCTCCTGGTTCTCCTGCTTCAGGGTCAGTCTCATCT
TGGGAGAGGTAGGTCCCATCACCTCACAGGTCAAAGTATTGTTGAGCTGAGCCACTTTCATCACCACCAG
GTTCACTTCCTGATGCAGTGTCCCTTTGTCCAGAGTCAGAGTCAGGTTGCCAGAACCAGCAAACTGAAGC
GAGACCTGGGGTATCTTGAGGGTGAGTGGGAGCGTTTCCTTCAGCTGGAGCTTGAGGTCTTTGGTGGACT
TTTGTACGGACACCTCTTTGTTCTTTATGGAGAAGGAGATCCAGGGCTGGAAGAAAGAATCCTTCTCTGC
CTTCCACATCAGCTCTCCCCACCCGTTTTCCTCTGCAAAGTTGAGTGGGAAGGAGAACTCCGCTGACTCT
CCCTCACTCTTATAGGCCGTGATAGCTGTGCTCTGAAAACCCAGCACTGAGAGTGTCATGCCGAACCAGT
TCTTTTTCTGGTCCAGGGTCACGGTGCAGTTCCAGAAGTCGCTGTCCTGAACCCTTAGGTTGGACATGGA
GAGAACTTTGGAACCACTGACAACTTTACCCTTTTTGTGTTTGCACTCTGTCAAGGGGTTAGAGACCTTA
GAGTTGCTATCCAAGGTCAGGGTCAGGCTCTGCCCTTGCAACAGGCTGGTACCCGGACTGAAGGTCACTT
TGAACACCCACAACTCCACCTCCTCTTTCCTGTTCTCCAGCTCACAGATATAAGTCTGAGAGTCTTCCAT
CTTAAGTTTATTGATGATGAGAGGAAACGATCCTTTCTCCCATGCCCCTTTTTTGGAATCAAAACGATCA
AACTGCGAAGGCGAACCTCCTCTAATTAATACACCTTTGCCATGCTGCCCCAGAATCTTCCTCTGGTCAG
AGAACTTCCAGGTGAAGACTGTGATCTTCTTCTGGGAACTCTCGCAGGGCAGTTCTGCTGATTCCCCTTC
CTTCCCCAGCACCAGCGTCTTCCCTTGAGTGACAGCTAGGAGTTGTGACAGCTGCAGCAGCAGCAGCAGC
AAGCGCCTAAGAGAGATGGCTCGGCACATGTCCGGTGGGCCAGGATTCTCCTCGACGTCACCGCATGTTA
GCAGACTTCCTCTGCCCTCGGCGCGCCCTTCCTTTGCCCTCGGACGAGTGCTGGGGCGTCGGTTTCCACT
ATCGGCGAGTACTTCTACACAGCCATCGGTCCAGACGGCCGCGCTTCTGCGGGCGATTTGTGTACGCCCG
ACAGTCCCGGCTCCGGATCGGACGATTGCGTCGCATCGACCCTGCGCCCAAGCTGCATCATCGAAATTGC
CGTCAACCAAGCTCTGATAGAGTTGGTCAAGACCAATGCGGAGCATATACGCCCGGAGCCGCGGCGATCC
TGCAAGCTCCGGATGCCTCCGCTCGAAGTAGCGCGTCTGCTGCTCCATACAAGCCAACCACGGCCTCCAG
AAGAAGATGTTGGCGACCTCGTATTGGGAATCCCCGAACATCGCCTCGCTCCAGTCAATGACCGCTGTTA
TGCGGCCATTGTCCGTCAGGACATTGTTGGAGCCGAAATCCGCGTGCACGAGGTGCCGGACTTCGGGGCA
GTCCTCGGCCCAAAGCATCAGCTCATCGAGAGCCTGCGCGACGGACGCACTGACGGTGTCGTCCATCACA
GTTTGCCAGTGATACACATGGGGATCAGCAATCGCGCATATGAAATCACGCCATGTAGTGTATTGACCGA
TTCCTTGCGGTCCGAATGGGCCGAACCCGCTCGTCTGGCTAAGATCGGCCGCAGCGATCGCATCCATGGC
CTCCGCGACCGGCTGCAGAACAGCGGGCAGTTCGGTTTCAGGCAGGTCTTGCAACGTGACACCCTGTGCA
CGGCGGGAGATGCAATAGGTCAGGCTCTCGCTGAATTCCCCAATGTCAAGCACTTCCGGAATCGGGAGCG
CGGCCGATGCAAAGTGCCGATAAACATAACGATCTTTGTAGAAACCATCGGCGCAGCTATTTACCCGCAG
GACATATCCACGCCCTCCTACATCGAAGCTGAAAGCACGAGATTCTTCGCCCTCCGAGAGCTGCATCAGG
TCGGAGACGCTGTCGAACTTTTCGATCAGAAACTTCTCGACAGACGTCGCGGTGAGTTCAGGCTTTTTCA
TGGTGGCTCGAGCGGAGGCTGGATCGGTCCCGGTGTCTTCTATGGAGGTCAAAACAGCGTGGATGGCGTC
TCCAGGCGATCTGACGGTTCACTAAACGAGCTCTGCTTATATAGGCCTCCCACCGTACACGCCTACCCTC
GAGAAGCTTGATATCTCTAGAGCTCTAGTGTGCCCGTCAGTGGGCAGAGCGCACATCGCCCACAGTCCCC
GAGAAGTTGGGGGGAGGGGTCGGCAATTGAACCGGTGCCTAGAGAAGGTGGCGCGGGGTAAACTGGGAAA
GTGATGTCGTGTACTGGCTCCGCCTTTTTCCCGAGGGTGGGGGAGAACCGTATATAAGTGCAGTAGTCGC
CGTGAACGTTCTTTTTCGCAACGGGTTTGCCGCCAGAACAGTGAGCTAGCGCTACCGGTCGCCACCATGG
CCCCAAAGAAGAAGCGGAAGGTCGGTATCCACGGAGTCCCAGCAGCCAAGCGGAACTACATCCTGGGCCT
GGACATCGGCATCACCAGCGTGGGCTACGGCATCATCGACTACGAGACACGGGACGTGATCGATGCCGGC
GTGCGGCTGTTCAAAGAGGCCAACGTGGAAAACAACGAGGGCAGGCGGAGCAAGAGAGGCGCCAGAAGGC
TGAAGCGGCGGAGGCGGCATAGAATCCAGAGAGTGAAGAAGCTGCTGTTCGACTACAACCTGCTGACCGA
CCACAGCGAGCTGAGCGGCATCAACCCCTACGAGGCCAGAGTGAAGGGCCTGAGCCAGAAGCTGAGCGAG
GAAGAGTTCTCTGCCGCCCTGCTGCACCTGGCCAAGAGAAGAGGCGTGCACAACGTGAACGAGGTGGAAG
AGGACACCGGCAACGAGCTGTCCACCAAAGAGCAGATCAGCCGGAACAGCAAGGCCCTGGAAGAGAAATA
CGTGGCCGAACTGCAGCTGGAACGGCTGAAGAAAGACGGCGAAGTGCGGGGCAGCATCAACAGATTCAAG
ACCAGCGACTACGTGAAAGAAGCCAAACAGCTGCTGAAGGTGCAGAAGGCCTACCACCAGCTGGACCAGA
GCTTCATCGACACCTACATCGACCTGCTGGAAACCCGGCGGACCTACTATGAGGGACCTGGCGAGGGCAG
CCCCTTCGGCTGGAAGGACATCAAAGAATGGTACGAGATGCTGATGGGCCACTGCACCTACTTCCCCGAG
GAACTGCGGAGCGTGAAGTACGCCTACAACGCCGACCTGTACAACGCCCTGAACGACCTGAACAATCTCG
TGATCACCAGGGACGAGAACGAGAAGCTGGAATATTACGAGAAGTTCCAGATCATCGAGAACGTGTTCAA
GCAGAAGAAGAAGCCCACCCTGAAGCAGATCGCCAAAGAAATCCTCGTGAACGAAGAGGATATTAAGGGC
TACAGAGTGACCAGCACCGGCAAGCCCGAGTTCACCAACCTGAAGGTGTACCACGACATCAAGGACATTA
CCGCCCGGAAAGAGATTATTGAGAACGCCGAGCTGCTGGATCAGATTGCCAAGATCCTGACCATCTACCA
GAGCAGCGAGGACATCCAGGAAGAACTGACCAATCTGAACTCCGAGCTGACCCAGGAAGAGATCGAGCAG
ATCTCTAATCTGAAGGGCTATACCGGCACCCACAACCTGAGCCTGAAGGCCATCAACCTGATCCTGGACG
AGCTGTGGCACACCAACGACAACCAGATCGCTATCTTCAACCGGCTGAAGCTGGTGCCCAAGAAGGTGGA
CCTGTCCCAGCAGAAAGAGATCCCCACCACCCTGGTGGACGACTTCATCCTGAGCCCCGTCGTGAAGAGA
AGCTTCATCCAGAGCATCAAAGTGATCAACGCCATCATCAAGAAGTACGGCCTGCCCAACGACATCATTA
TCGAGCTGGCCCGCGAGAAGAACTCCAAGGACGCCCAGAAAATGATCAACGAGATGCAGAAGCGGAACCG
GCAGACCAACGAGCGGATCGAGGAAATCATCCGGACCACCGGCAAAGAGAACGCCAAGTACCTGATCGAG
AAGATCAAGCTGCACGACATGCAGGAAGGCAAGTGCCTGTACAGCCTGGAAGCCATCCCTCTGGAAGATC
TGCTGAACAACCCCTTCAACTATGAGGTGGACCACATCATCCCCAGAAGCGTGTCCTTCGACAACAGCTT
CAACAACAAGGTGCTCGTGAAGCAGGAAGAAAACAGCAAGAAGGGCAACCGGACCCCATTCCAGTACCTG
AGCAGCAGCGACAGCAAGATCAGCTACGAAACCTTCAAGAAGCACATCCTGAATCTGGCCAAGGGCAAGG
GCAGAATCAGCAAGACCAAGAAAGAGTATCTGCTGGAAGAACGGGACATCAACAGGTTCTCCGTGCAGAA
AGACTTCATCAACCGGAACCTGGTGGATACCAGATACGCCACCAGAGGCCTGATGAACCTGCTGCGGAGC
TACTTCAGAGTGAACAACCTGGACGTGAAAGTGAAGTCCATCAATGGCGGCTTCACCAGCTTTCTGCGGC
GGAAGTGGAAGTTTAAGAAAGAGCGGAACAAGGGGTACAAGCACCACGCCGAGGACGCCCTGATCATTGC
CAACGCCGATTTCATCTTCAAAGAGTGGAAGAAACTGGACAAGGCCAAAAAAGTGATGGAAAACCAGATG
TTCGAGGAAAAGCAGGCCGAGAGCATGCCCGAGATCGAAACCGAGCAGGAGTACAAAGAGATCTTCATCA
CCCCCCACCAGATCAAGCACATTAAGGACTTCAAGGACTACAAGTACAGCCACCGGGTGGACAAGAAGCC
TAATAGAGAGCTGATTAACGACACCCTGTACTCCACCCGGAAGGACGACAAGGGCAACACCCTGATCGTG
AACAATCTGAACGGCCTGTACGACAAGGACAATGACAAGCTGAAAAAGCTGATCAACAAGAGCCCCGAAA
AGCTGCTGATGTACCACCACGACCCCCAGACCTACCAGAAACTGAAGCTGATTATGGAACAGTACGGCGA
CGAGAAGAATCCCCTGTACAAGTACTACGAGGAAACCGGGAACTACCTGACCAAGTACTCCAAAAAGGAC
AACGGCCCCGTGATCAAGAAGATTAAGTATTACGGCAACAAACTGAACGCCCATCTGGACATCACCGACG
ACTACCCCAACAGCAGAAACAAGGTCGTGAAGCTGTCCCTGAAGCCCTACAGATTCGACGTGTACCTGGA
CAATGGCGTGTACAAGTTCGTGACCGTGAAGAATCTGGATGTGATCAAAAAAGAAAACTACTACGAAGTG
AATAGCAAGTGCTATGAGGAAGCTAAGAAGCTGAAGAAGATCAGCAACCAGGCCGAGTTTATCGCCTCCT
TCTACAACAACGATCTGATCAAGATCAACGGCGAGCTGTATAGAGTGATCGGCGTGAACAACGACCTGCT
GAACCGGATCGAAGTGAACATGATCGACATCACCTACCGCGAGTACCTGGAAAACATGAACGACAAGAGG
CCCCCCAGGATCATTAAGACAATCGCCTCCAAGACCCAGAGCATTAAGAAGTACAGCACAGACATTCTGG
GCAACCTGTATGAAGTGAAATCTAAGAAGCACCCTCAGATCATCAAAAAGGGCAAAAGGCCGGCGGCCAC
GAAAAAGGCCGGCCAGGCAAAAAAGAAAAAGGGATCCTACCCATACGATGTTCCAGATTACGCTTACCCA
TACGATGTTCCAGATTACGCTTACCCATACGATGTTCCAGATTACGCTTAAATTAAGAATTCGTCGAGGG
ACCTAATAACTTCGTATAGCATACATTATACGAAGTTATACATGTTTAAGGGTTCCGGTTCCACTAGGTA
CAATTCGATATCAAGCTTATCGATAATCAACCTCTGGATTACAAAATTTGTGAAAGATTGACTGGTATTC
TTAACTATGTTGCTCCTTTTACGCTATGTGGATACGCTGCTTTAATGCCTTTGTATCATGCTATTGCTTC
CCGTATGGCTTTCATTTTCTCCTCCTTGTATAAATCCTGGTTGCTGTCTCTTTATGAGGAGTTGTGGCCC
GTTGTCAGGCAACGTGGCGTGGTGTGCACTGTGTTTGCTGACGCAACCCCCACTGGTTGGGGCATTGCCA
CCACCTGTCAGCTCCTTTCCGGGACTTTCGCTTTCCCCCTCCCTATTGCCACGGCGGAACTCATCGCCGC
CTGCCTTGCCCGCTGCTGGACAGGGGCTCGGCTGTTGGGCACTGACAATTCCGTGGTGTTGTCGGGGAAA
TCATCGTCCTTTCCTTGGCTGCTCGCCTGTGTTGCCACCTGGATTCTGCGCGGGACGTCCTTCTGCTACG
TCCCTTCGGCCCTCAATCCAGCGGACCTTCCTTCCCGCGGCCTGCTGCCGGCTCTGCGGCCTCTTCCGCG
TCTTCGCCTTCGCCCTCAGACGAGTCGGATCTCCCTTTGGGCCGCCTCCCCGCATCGATACCGTCGACCT
CGATCGAGACCTAGAAAAACATGGAGCAATCACAAGTAGCAATACAGCAGCTACCAATGCTGATTGTGCC
TGGCTAGAAGCACAAGAGGAGGAGGAGGTGGGTTTTCCAGTCACACCTCAGGTACCTTTAAGACCAATGA
CTTACAAGGCAGCTGTAGATCTTAGCCACTTTTTAAAAGAAAAGGGGGGACTGGAAGGGCTAATTCACTC
CCAACGAAGACAAGATATCCTTGATCTGTGGATCTACCACACACAAGGCTACTTCCCTGATTGGCAGAAC
TACACACCAGGGCCAGGGATCAGATATCCACTGACCTTTGGATGGTGCTACAAGCTAGTACCAGTTGAGC
AAGAGAAGGTAGAAGAAGCCAATGAAGGAGAGAACACCCGCTTGTTACACCCTGTGAGCCTGCATGGGAT
GGATGACCCGGAGAGAGAAGTATTAGAGTGGAGGTTTGACAGCCGCCTAGCATTTCATCACATGGCCCGA
GAGCTGCATCCGGACTGTACTGGGTCTCTCTGGTTAGACCAGATCTGAGCCTGGGAGCTCTCTGGCTAAC
TAGGGAACCCACTGCTTAAGCCTCAATAAAGCTTGCCTTGAGTGCTTCAAGTAGTGTGTGCCCGTCTGTT
GTGTGACTCTGGTAACTAGAGATCCCTCAGACCCTTTTAGTCAGTGTGGAAAATCTCTAGCAGCATGTGA
GCAAAAGGCCAGCAAAAGGCCAGGAACCGTAAAAAGGCCGCGTTGCTGGCGTTTTTCCATAGGCTCCGCC
CCCCTGACGAGCATCACAAAAATCGACGCTCAAGTCAGAGGTGGCGAAACCCGACAGGACTATAAAGATA
CCAGGCGTTTCCCCCTGGAAGCTCCCTCGTGCGCTCTCCTGTTCCGACCCTGCCGCTTACCGGATACCTG
TCCGCCTTTCTCCCTTCGGGAAGCGTGGCGCTTTCTCATAGCTCACGCTGTAGGTATCTCAGTTCGGTGT
AGGTCGTTCGCTCCAAGCTGGGCTGTGTGCACGAACCCCCCGTTCAGCCCGACCGCTGCGCCTTATCCGG
TAACTATCGTCTTGAGTCCAACCCGGTAAGACACGACTTATCGCCACTGGCAGCAGCCACTGGTAACAGG
ATTAGCAGAGCGAGGTATGTAGGCGGTGCTACAGAGTTCTTGAAGTGGTGGCCTAACTACGGCTACACTA
GAAGAACAGTATTTGGTATCTGCGCTCTGCTGAAGCCAGTTACCTTCGGAAAAAGAGTTGGTAGCTCTTG
ATCCGGCAAACAAACCACCGCTGGTAGCGGTGGTTTTTTTGTTTGCAAGCAGCAGATTACGCGCAGAAAA
AAAGGATCTCAAGAAGATCCTTTGATCTTTTCTACGGGGTCTGACGCTCAGTGGAACGAAAACTCACGTT
AAGGGATTTTGGTCATGAGATTATCAAAAAGGATCTTCACCTAGATCCTTTTAAATTAAAAATGAAGTTT
TAAATCAATCTAAAGTATATATGAGTAAACTTGGTCTGACAGTTACCAATGCTTAATCAGTGAGGCACCT
ATCTCAGCGATCTGTCTATTTCGTTCATCCATAGTTGCCTGACTCCCCGTCGTGTAGATAACTACGATAC
GGGAGGGCTTACCATCTGGCCCCAGTGCTGCAATGATACCGCGAGACCCACGCTCACCGGCTCCAGATTT
ATCAGCAATAAACCAGCCAGCCGGAAGGGCCGAGCGCAGAAGTGGTCCTGCAACTTTATCCGCCTCCATC
CAGTCTATTAATTGTTGCCGGGAAGCTAGAGTAAGTAGTTCGCCAGTTAATAGTTTGCGCAACGTTGTTG
CCATTGCTACAGGCATCGTGGTGTCACGCTCGTCGTTTGGTATGGCTTCATTCAGCTCCGGTTCCCAACG
ATCAAGGCGAGTTACATGATCCCCCATGTTGTGCAAAAAAGCGGTTAGCTCCTTCGGTCCTCCGATCGTT
GTCAGAAGTAAGTTGGCCGCAGTGTTATCACTCATGGTTATGGCAGCACTGCATAATTCTCTTACTGTCA
TGCCATCCGTAAGATGCTTTTCTGTGACTGGTGAGTACTCAACCAAGTCATTCTGAGAATAGTGTATGCG
GCGACCGAGTTGCTCTTGCCCGGCGTCAATACGGGATAATACCGCGCCACATAGCAGAACTTTAAAAGTG
CTCATCATTGGAAAACGTTCTTCGGGGCGAAAACTCTCAAGGATCTTACCGCTGTTGAGATCCAGTTCGA
TGTAACCCACTCGTGCACCCAACTGATCTTCAGCATCTTTTACTTTCACCAGCGTTTCTGGGTGAGCAAA
AACAGGAAGGCAAAATGCCGCAAAAAAGGGAATAAGGGCGACACGGAAATGTTGAATACTCATACTCTTC
CTTTTTCAATATTATTGAAGCATTTATCAGGGTTATTGTCTCATGAGCGGATACATATTTGAATGTATTT
AGAAAAATAAACAAATAGGGGTTCCGCGCACATTTCCCCGAAAAGTGCCACCTGAC
