Features (pLannotate 1.2.2; 28 found; start..end, strand, type, name):
     31..83      -  misc_feature   bom (fragment): basis of mobility region from pBR322
    238..617     +  enhancer       CMV enhancer: human cytomegalovirus immediate early enhancer
    618..817     +  promoter       CMV promoter: human cytomegalovirus (CMV) immediate early promoter
    835..1015    +  LTR            5' LTR (truncated): truncated 5' long terminal repeat (LTR) from HIV-1
   1062..1187    +  misc_feature   HIV-1 Ψ: packaging signal of human immunodeficiency virus type 1
   1171..1509    +  CDS            HIV-1 gag (fragment): gag protein from human immunodeficiency virus 1; gag
   1684..1917    +  misc_feature   RRE: The Rev response element (RRE) of HIV-1 allows for Rev-dependent mRNA export from the nucleus to the cytoplasm.
   2294..2394    +  CDS            Rev (fragment): human immunodeficiency virus 1 (HIV-1) Rev protein; rev; enhances nuclear export of unspliced and incompletely spliced viral mRNAs
   2444..2561    +  misc_feature   cPPT/CTS: central polypurine tract and central termination sequence of HIV-1
   2642..2726    +  CDS            large T antigen (fragment): large T antigen from SV40 (simian virus 40)
   2749..2883    +  polyA_signal   SV40 poly(A) signal: SV40 polyadenylation signal
   2911..2930    -  misc_feature   MCS (fragment): pBluescript multiple cloning site
   2975..4288    -  CDS            Cd4: CD4_MOUSE - Experimental evidence at protein level: Swiss-Prot protein existence level 1. Integral membrane glycoprotein that plays an essential role in the immune response and serves multiple functions in responses against both external and internal offenses. In T-cells, functions primarily as a coreceptor for MHC class II molecule:peptide complex. The antigens presented by class II peptides are derived from extracellular proteins while class I peptides are derived from cytosolic proteins. Interacts simultaneously with the T-cell receptor (TCR) and the MHC class II presented by antigen presen
   4358..5380    -  CDS            hph: KHYB_ECOLX - Experimental evidence at protein level: Swiss-Prot protein existence level 1. The aminoglycoside phosphotransferases achieve inactivation of their antibiotic substrates by phosphorylation. Only phosphorylates hygromycin and closely related compounds such as demethyl analogs and destomycin. From Escherichia coli.
   5478..5516    -  promoter       minimal CMV promoter: human cytomegalovirus (CMV) immediate early promoter
   5561..5769    +  promoter       EF-1α core promoter: core promoter for human elongation factor EF-1α
   5847..9002    +  CDS            cas9: CAS9_STAAU - Experimental evidence at protein level: Swiss-Prot protein existence level 1. CRISPR (clustered regularly interspaced short palindromic repeat) is an adaptive immune system that provides protection against mobile genetic elements (viruses, transposable elements and conjugative plasmids). CRISPR clusters contain spacers, sequences complementary to antecedent mobile elements, and target invading nucleic acids. CRISPR clusters are transcribed and processed into CRISPR RNA (crRNA). In type II CRISPR systems correct processing of pre-crRNA requires a trans- encoded small RNA (tracrRNA)
   9003..9050    +  CDS            nucleoplasmin NLS: bipartite nuclear localization signal from nucleoplasmin
   9057..9085    +  CDS            3xHA (fragment): three tandem HA epitope tags
   9111..9144    +  protein_bind   loxP: Cre-mediated recombination occurs in the 8-bp core sequence (GCATACAT). Cre recombinase
   9177..9200    +  misc_feature   MCS (fragment): pBluescript multiple cloning site
   9200..9788    +  misc_feature   WPRE: woodchuck hepatitis virus posttranscriptional regulatory element
   9789..9808    +  misc_feature   MCS (fragment): pBluescript multiple cloning site
   9810..10310   +  CDS            nef (fragment): NEF_HV1LA - Experimental evidence at protein level: Swiss-Prot protein existence level 1. Extracellular Nef protein targets CD4(+) T-lymphocytes for apoptosis by interacting with CXCR4 surface receptors. From Human immunodeficiency virus type 1 group M subtype B (isolate Lai) (HIV-1).
  10317..10497   +  LTR            5' LTR (truncated): truncated 5' long terminal repeat (LTR) from HIV-1
  10559..11147   -  rep_origin     ori: high-copy-number ColE1/pMB1/pBR322/pUC origin of replication
  11318..12178   -  CDS            AmpR: β-lactamase; bla; confers resistance to ampicillin, carbenicillin, and related antibiotics
  12179..12283   -  promoter       AmpR promoter: bla
>Addgene plasmid #105998 | pMB-SaCas9 | addgene full sequence | sequence record 205781 | Addgene NGS Result
GTCGACGGATCGGGAGATCTCCCGATCCCCTATGGTGCACTCTCAGTACAATCTGCTCTGATGCCGCATA
GTTAAGCCAGTATCTGCTCCCTGCTTGTGTGTTGGAGGTCGCTGAGTAGTGCGCGAGCAAAATTTAAGCT
ACAACAAGGCAAGGCTTGACCGACAATTGCATGAAGAATCTGCTTAGGGTTAGGCGTTTTGCGCTGCTTC
GCGATGTACGGGCCAGATATACGCGTTGACATTGATTATTGACTAGTTATTAATAGTAATCAATTACGGG
GTCATTAGTTCATAGCCCATATATGGAGTTCCGCGTTACATAACTTACGGTAAATGGCCCGCCTGGCTGA
CCGCCCAACGACCCCCGCCCATTGACGTCAATAATGACGTATGTTCCCATAGTAACGCCAATAGGGACTT
TCCATTGACGTCAATGGGTGGAGTATTTACGGTAAACTGCCCACTTGGCAGTACATCAAGTGTATCATAT
GCCAAGTACGCCCCCTATTGACGTCAATGACGGTAAATGGCCCGCCTGGCATTATGCCCAGTACATGACC
TTATGGGACTTTCCTACTTGGCAGTACATCTACGTATTAGTCATCGCTATTACCATGGTGATGCGGTTTT
GGCAGTACATCAATGGGCGTGGATAGCGGTTTGACTCACGGGGATTTCCAAGTCTCCACCCCATTGACGT
CAATGGGAGTTTGTTTTGGCACCAAAATCAACGGGACTTTCCAAAATGTCGTAACAACTCCGCCCCATTG
ACGCAAATGGGCGGTAGGCGTGTACGGTGGGAGGTCTATATAAGCAGCGCGTTTTGCCTGTACTGGGTCT
CTCTGGTTAGACCAGATCTGAGCCTGGGAGCTCTCTGGCTAACTAGGGAACCCACTGCTTAAGCCTCAAT
AAAGCTTGCCTTGAGTGCTTCAAGTAGTGTGTGCCCGTCTGTTGTGTGACTCTGGTAACTAGAGATCCCT
CAGACCCTTTTAGTCAGTGTGGAAAATCTCTAGCAGTGGCGCCCGAACAGGGACTTGAAAGCGAAAGGGA
AACCAGAGGAGCTCTCTCGACGCAGGACTCGGCTTGCTGAAGCGCGCACGGCAAGAGGCGAGGGGCGGCG
ACTGGTGAGTACGCCAAAAATTTTGACTAGCGGAGGCTAGAAGGAGAGAGATGGGTGCGAGAGCGTCAGT
ATTAAGCGGGGGAGAATTAGATCGCGATGGGAAAAAATTCGGTTAAGGCCAGGGGGAAAGAAAAAATATA
AATTAAAACATATAGTATGGGCAAGCAGGGAGCTAGAACGATTCGCAGTTAATCCTGGCCTGTTAGAAAC
ATCAGAAGGCTGTAGACAAATACTGGGACAGCTACAACCATCCCTTCAGACAGGATCAGAAGAACTTAGA
TCATTATATAATACAGTAGCAACCCTCTATTGTGTGCATCAAAGGATAGAGATAAAAGACACCAAGGAAG
CTTTAGACAAGATAGAGGAAGAGCAAAACAAAAGTAAGACCACCGCACAGCAAGCGGCCGGCCGCTGATC
TTCAGACCTGGAGGAGGAGATATGAGGGACAATTGGAGAAGTGAATTATATAAATATAAAGTAGTAAAAA
TTGAACCATTAGGAGTAGCACCCACCAAGGCAAAGAGAAGAGTGGTGCAGAGAGAAAAAAGAGCAGTGGG
AATAGGAGCTTTGTTCCTTGGGTTCTTGGGAGCAGCAGGAAGCACTATGGGCGCAGCGTCAATGACGCTG
ACGGTACAGGCCAGACAATTATTGTCTGGTATAGTGCAGCAGCAGAACAATTTGCTGAGGGCTATTGAGG
CGCAACAGCATCTGTTGCAACTCACAGTCTGGGGCATCAAGCAGCTCCAGGCAAGAATCCTGGCTGTGGA
AAGATACCTAAAGGATCAACAGCTCCTGGGGATTTGGGGTTGCTCTGGAAAACTCATTTGCACCACTGCT
GTGCCTTGGAATGCTAGTTGGAGTAATAAATCTCTGGAACAGATTTGGAATCACACGACCTGGATGGAGT
GGGACAGAGAAATTAACAATTACACAAGCTTAATACACTCCTTAATTGAAGAATCGCAAAACCAGCAAGA
AAAGAATGAACAAGAATTATTGGAATTAGATAAATGGGCAAGTTTGTGGAATTGGTTTAACATAACAAAT
TGGCTGTGGTATATAAAATTATTCATAATGATAGTAGGAGGCTTGGTAGGTTTAAGAATAGTTTTTGCTG
TACTTTCTATAGTGAATAGAGTTAGGCAGGGATATTCACCATTATCGTTTCAGACCCACCTCCCAACCCC
GAGGGGACCCGACAGGCCCGAAGGAATAGAAGAAGAAGGTGGAGAGAGAGACAGAGACAGATCCATTCGA
TTAGTGAACGGATCGGCACTGCGTGCGCCAATTCTGCAGACAAATGGCAGTATTCATCCACAATTTTAAA
AGAAAAGGGGGGATTGGGGGGTACAGTGCAGGGGAAAGAATAGTAGACATAATAGCAACAGACATACAAA
CTAAAGAATTACAAAAACAAATTACAAAAATTCAAAATTTTCGGGTTTATTACAGGGACAGCAGAGATCC
AGTTTGGTTAGTACCGGGCCCTAGAGATCACGAGACTAGCCTCGAGAGATCTGATCATAATCAGCCATAC
CACATTTGTAGAGGTTTTACTTGCTTTAAAAAACCTCCCACACCTCCCCCTGAACCTGAAACATAAAATG
AATGCAATTGTTGTTGTTAACTTGTTTATTGCAGCTTATAATGGTTACAAATAAGGCAATAGCATCACAA
ATTTCACAAATAAGGCATTTTTTTCACTGCATTCTAGTTTTGGTTTGTCCAAACTCATCAATGTATCTTA
TCATGTCTGGATCTCAAATCCCTCGGAAGCTGCGCCTGTCATCGAATTCCTGCAGCCCGGTGCATGACTA
AGCTAGTACCGGTTAGGATGCATGCTAGCTCAGTTAGCCTCCCCCATCTCTCGACGCGGCCGCTTCACTG
GCGCTGTTGGTGCCGGCACCTGACACAGCAGAGGATGCAGAGCCCAAGGAAACCCAGAAAGCCGAAGGAG
CCACCCAGCACGCAAGCCAGGAACACTGTCTGGTTCACCCCTCTGGATAAAACCTGGATCCTGGAGTCCA
TCTTGACCTTATCACCTTCACTCAGTAGACACTGCCACAGCCCTGTCTCAGGGGCCACCACTTGAACTAC
TTTCTGCTCCTCAGAGACCCTGGCCTCCTGGTTCTCCTGCTTCAGGGTCAGTCTCATCTTGGGAGAGGTA
GGTCCCATCACCTCACAGGTCAAAGTATTGTTGAGCTGAGCCACTTTCATCACCACCAGGTTCACTTCCT
GATGCAGTGTCCCTTTGTCCAGAGTCAGAGTCAGGTTGCCAGAACCAGCAAACTGAAGCGAGACCTGGGG
TATCTTGAGGGTGAGTGGGAGCGTTTCCTTCAGCTGGAGCTTGAGGTCTTTGGTGGACTTTTGTACGGAC
ACCTCTTTGTTCTTTATGGAGAAGGAGATCCAGGGCTGGAAGAAAGAATCCTTCTCTGCCTTCCACATCA
GCTCTCCCCACCCGTTTTCCTCTGCAAAGTTGAGTGGGAAGGAGAACTCCGCTGACTCTCCCTCACTCTT
ATAGGCCGTGATAGCTGTGCTCTGAAAACCCAGCACTGAGAGTGTCATGCCGAACCAGTTCTTTTTCTGG
TCCAGGGTCACGGTGCAGTTCCAGAAGTCGCTGTCCTGAACCCTTAGGTTGGACATGGAGAGAACTTTGG
AACCACTGACAACTTTACCCTTTTTGTGTTTGCACTCTGTCAAGGGGTTAGAGACCTTAGAGTTGCTATC
CAAGGTCAGGGTCAGGCTCTGCCCTTGCAACAGGCTGGTACCCGGACTGAAGGTCACTTTGAACACCCAC
AACTCCACCTCCTCTTTCCTGTTCTCCAGCTCACAGATATAAGTCTGAGAGTCTTCCATCTTAAGTTTAT
TGATGATGAGAGGAAACGATCCTTTCTCCCATGCCCCTTTTTTGGAATCAAAACGATCAAACTGCGAAGG
CGAACCTCCTCTAATTAATACACCTTTGCCATGCTGCCCCAGAATCTTCCTCTGGTCAGAGAACTTCCAG
GTGAAGACTGTGATCTTCTTCTGGGAACTCTCGCAGGGCAGTTCTGCTGATTCCCCTTCCTTCCCCAGCA
CCAGCGTCTTCCCTTGAGTGACAGCTAGGAGTTGTGACAGCTGCAGCAGCAGCAGCAGCAAGCGCCTAAG
AGAGATGGCTCGGCACATGTCCGGTGGGCCAGGATTCTCCTCGACGTCACCGCATGTTAGCAGACTTCCT
CTGCCCTCGGCGCGCCCTTCCTTTGCCCTCGGACGAGTGCTGGGGCGTCGGTTTCCACTATCGGCGAGTA
CTTCTACACAGCCATCGGTCCAGACGGCCGCGCTTCTGCGGGCGATTTGTGTACGCCCGACAGTCCCGGC
TCCGGATCGGACGATTGCGTCGCATCGACCCTGCGCCCAAGCTGCATCATCGAAATTGCCGTCAACCAAG
CTCTGATAGAGTTGGTCAAGACCAATGCGGAGCATATACGCCCGGAGCCGCGGCGATCCTGCAAGCTCCG
GATGCCTCCGCTCGAAGTAGCGCGTCTGCTGCTCCATACAAGCCAACCACGGCCTCCAGAAGAAGATGTT
GGCGACCTCGTATTGGGAATCCCCGAACATCGCCTCGCTCCAGTCAATGACCGCTGTTATGCGGCCATTG
TCCGTCAGGACATTGTTGGAGCCGAAATCCGCGTGCACGAGGTGCCGGACTTCGGGGCAGTCCTCGGCCC
AAAGCATCAGCTCATCGAGAGCCTGCGCGACGGACGCACTGACGGTGTCGTCCATCACAGTTTGCCAGTG
ATACACATGGGGATCAGCAATCGCGCATATGAAATCACGCCATGTAGTGTATTGACCGATTCCTTGCGGT
CCGAATGGGCCGAACCCGCTCGTCTGGCTAAGATCGGCCGCAGCGATCGCATCCATGGCCTCCGCGACCG
GCTGCAGAACAGCGGGCAGTTCGGTTTCAGGCAGGTCTTGCAACGTGACACCCTGTGCACGGCGGGAGAT
GCAATAGGTCAGGCTCTCGCTGAATTCCCCAATGTCAAGCACTTCCGGAATCGGGAGCGCGGCCGATGCA
AAGTGCCGATAAACATAACGATCTTTGTAGAAACCATCGGCGCAGCTATTTACCCGCAGGACATATCCAC
GCCCTCCTACATCGAAGCTGAAAGCACGAGATTCTTCGCCCTCCGAGAGCTGCATCAGGTCGGAGACGCT
GTCGAACTTTTCGATCAGAAACTTCTCGACAGACGTCGCGGTGAGTTCAGGCTTTTTCATGGTGGCTCGA
GCGGAGGCTGGATCGGTCCCGGTGTCTTCTATGGAGGTCAAAACAGCGTGGATGGCGTCTCCAGGCGATC
TGACGGTTCACTAAACGAGCTCTGCTTATATAGGCCTCCCACCGTACACGCCTACCCTCGAGAAGCTTGA
TATCTCTAGAGCTCTAGTGTGCCCGTCAGTGGGCAGAGCGCACATCGCCCACAGTCCCCGAGAAGTTGGG
GGGAGGGGTCGGCAATTGAACCGGTGCCTAGAGAAGGTGGCGCGGGGTAAACTGGGAAAGTGATGTCGTG
TACTGGCTCCGCCTTTTTCCCGAGGGTGGGGGAGAACCGTATATAAGTGCAGTAGTCGCCGTGAACGTTC
TTTTTCGCAACGGGTTTGCCGCCAGAACAGTGAGCTAGCTCTACCGGTCGCCACCATGGCCCCAAAGAAG
AAGCGGAAGGTCGGTATCCACGGAGTCCCAGCAGCCAAGCGGAACTACATCCTGGGCCTGGACATCGGCA
TCACCAGCGTGGGCTACGGCATCATCGACTACGAGACACGGGACGTGATCGATGCCGGCGTGCGGCTGTT
CAAAGAGGCCAACGTGGAAAACAACGAGGGCAGGCGGAGCAAGAGAGGCGCCAGAAGGCTGAAGCGGCGG
AGGCGGCATAGAATCCAGAGAGTGAAGAAGCTGCTGTTCGACTACAACCTGCTGACCGACCACAGCGAGC
TGAGCGGCATCAACCCCTACGAGGCCAGAGTGAAGGGCCTGAGCCAGAAGCTGAGCGAGGAAGAGTTCTC
TGCCGCCCTGCTGCACCTGGCCAAGAGAAGAGGCGTGCACAACGTGAACGAGGTGGAAGAGGACACCGGC
AACGAGCTGTCCACCAAAGAGCAGATCAGCCGGAACAGCAAGGCCCTGGAAGAGAAATACGTGGCCGAAC
TGCAGCTGGAACGGCTGAAGAAAGACGGCGAAGTGCGGGGCAGCATCAACAGATTCAAGACCAGCGACTA
CGTGAAAGAAGCCAAACAGCTGCTGAAGGTGCAGAAGGCCTACCACCAGCTGGACCAGAGCTTCATCGAC
ACCTACATCGACCTGCTGGAAACCCGGCGGACCTACTATGAGGGACCTGGCGAGGGCAGCCCCTTCGGCT
GGAAGGACATCAAAGAATGGTACGAGATGCTGATGGGCCACTGCACCTACTTCCCCGAGGAACTGCGGAG
CGTGAAGTACGCCTACAACGCCGACCTGTACAACGCCCTGAACGACCTGAACAATCTCGTGATCACCAGG
GACGAGAACGAGAAGCTGGAATATTACGAGAAGTTCCAGATCATCGAGAACGTGTTCAAGCAGAAGAAGA
AGCCCACCCTGAAGCAGATCGCCAAAGAAATCCTCGTGAACGAAGAGGATATTAAGGGCTACAGAGTGAC
CAGCACCGGCAAGCCCGAGTTCACCAACCTGAAGGTGTACCACGACATCAAGGACATTACCGCCCGGAAA
GAGATTATTGAGAACGCCGAGCTGCTGGATCAGATTGCCAAGATCCTGACCATCTACCAGAGCAGCGAGG
ACATCCAGGAAGAACTGACCAATCTGAACTCCGAGCTGACCCAGGAAGAGATCGAGCAGATCTCTAATCT
GAAGGGCTATACCGGCACCCACAACCTGAGCCTGAAGGCCATCAACCTGATCCTGGACGAGCTGTGGCAC
ACCAACGACAACCAGATCGCTATCTTCAACCGGCTGAAGCTGGTGCCCAAGAAGGTGGACCTGTCCCAGC
AGAAAGAGATCCCCACCACCCTGGTGGACGACTTCATCCTGAGCCCCGTCGTGAAGAGAAGCTTCATCCA
GAGCATCAAAGTGATCAACGCCATCATCAAGAAGTACGGCCTGCCCAACGACATCATTATCGAGCTGGCC
CGCGAGAAGAACTCCAAGGACGCCCAGAAAATGATCAACGAGATGCAGAAGCGGAACCGGCAGACCAACG
AGCGGATCGAGGAAATCATCCGGACCACCGGCAAAGAGAACGCCAAGTACCTGATCGAGAAGATCAAGCT
GCACGACATGCAGGAAGGCAAGTGCCTGTACAGCCTGGAAGCCATCCCTCTGGAAGATCTGCTGAACAAC
CCCTTCAACTATGAGGTGGACCACATCATCCCCAGAAGCGTGTCCTTCGACAACAGCTTCAACAACAAGG
TGCTCGTGAAGCAGGAAGAAAACAGCAAGAAGGGCAACCGGACCCCATTCCAGTACCTGAGCAGCAGCGA
CAGCAAGATCAGCTACGAAACCTTCAAGAAGCACATCCTGAATCTGGCCAAGGGCAAGGGCAGAATCAGC
AAGACCAAGAAAGAGTATCTGCTGGAAGAACGGGACATCAACAGGTTCTCCGTGCAGAAAGACTTCATCA
ACCGGAACCTGGTGGATACCAGATACGCCACCAGAGGCCTGATGAACCTGCTGCGGAGCTACTTCAGAGT
GAACAACCTGGACGTGAAAGTGAAGTCCATCAATGGCGGCTTCACCAGCTTTCTGCGGCGGAAGTGGAAG
TTTAAGAAAGAGCGGAACAAGGGGTACAAGCACCACGCCGAGGACGCCCTGATCATTGCCAACGCCGATT
TCATCTTCAAAGAGTGGAAGAAACTGGACAAGGCCAAAAAAGTGATGGAAAACCAGATGTTCGAGGAAAA
GCAGGCCGAGAGCATGCCCGAGATCGAAACCGAGCAGGAGTACAAAGAGATCTTCATCACCCCCCACCAG
ATCAAGCACATTAAGGACTTCAAGGACTACAAGTACAGCCACCGGGTGGACAAGAAGCCTAATAGAGAGC
TGATTAACGACACCCTGTACTCCACCCGGAAGGACGACAAGGGCAACACCCTGATCGTGAACAATCTGAA
CGGCCTGTACGACAAGGACAATGACAAGCTGAAAAAGCTGATCAACAAGAGCCCCGAAAAGCTGCTGATG
TACCACCACGACCCCCAGACCTACCAGAAACTGAAGCTGATTATGGAACAGTACGGCGACGAGAAGAATC
CCCTGTACAAGTACTACGAGGAAACCGGGAACTACCTGACCAAGTACTCCAAAAAGGACAACGGCCCCGT
GATCAAGAAGATTAAGTATTACGGCAACAAACTGAACGCCCATCTGGACATCACCGACGACTACCCCAAC
AGCAGAAACAAGGTCGTGAAGCTGTCCCTGAAGCCCTACAGATTCGACGTGTACCTGGACAATGGCGTGT
ACAAGTTCGTGACCGTGAAGAATCTGGATGTGATCAAAAAAGAAAACTACTACGAAGTGAATAGCAAGTG
CTATGAGGAAGCTAAGAAGCTGAAGAAGATCAGCAACCAGGCCGAGTTTATCGCCTCCTTCTACAACAAC
GATCTGATCAAGATCAACGGCGAGCTGTATAGAGTGATCGGCGTGAACAACGACCTGCTGAACCGGATCG
AAGTGAACATGATCGACATCACCTACCGCGAGTACCTGGAAAACATGAACGACAAGAGGCCCCCCAGGAT
CATTAAGACAATCGCCTCCAAGACCCAGAGCATTAAGAAGTACAGCACAGACATTCTGGGCAACCTGTAT
GAAGTGAAATCTAAGAAGCACCCTCAGATCATCAAAAAGGGCAAAAGGCCGGCGGCCACGAAAAAGGCCG
GCCAGGCAAAAAAGAAAAAGGGATCCTACCCATACGATGTTCCAGATTACGCTTAAATTAAGAATTCGTC
GAGGGACCTAATAACTTCGTATAGCATACATTATACGAAGTTATACATGTTTAAGGGTTCCGGTTCCACT
AGGTACAATTCGATATCAAGCTTATCGATAATCAACCTCTGGATTACAAAATTTGTGAAAGATTGACTGG
TATTCTTAACTATGTTGCTCCTTTTACGCTATGTGGATACGCTGCTTTAATGCCTTTGTATCATGCTATT
GCTTCCCGTATGGCTTTCATTTTCTCCTCCTTGTATAAATCCTGGTTGCTGTCTCTTTATGAGGAGTTGT
GGCCCGTTGTCAGGCAACGTGGCGTGGTGTGCACTGTGTTTGCTGACGCAACCCCCACTGGTTGGGGCAT
TGCCACCACCTGTCAGCTCCTTTCCGGGACTTTCGCTTTCCCCCTCCCTATTGCCACGGCGGAACTCATC
GCCGCCTGCCTTGCCCGCTGCTGGACAGGGGCTCGGCTGTTGGGCACTGACAATTCCGTGGTGTTGTCGG
GGAAATCATCGTCCTTTCCTTGGCTGCTCGCCTGTGTTGCCACCTGGATTCTGCGCGGGACGTCCTTCTG
CTACGTCCCTTCGGCCCTCAATCCAGCGGACCTTCCTTCCCGCGGCCTGCTGCCGGCTCTGCGGCCTCTT
CCGCGTCTTCGCCTTCGCCCTCAGACGAGTCGGATCTCCCTTTGGGCCGCCTCCCCGCATCGATACCGTC
GACCTCGATCGAGACCTAGAAAAACATGGAGCAATCACAAGTAGCAATACAGCAGCTACCAATGCTGATT
GTGCCTGGCTAGAAGCACAAGAGGAGGAGGAGGTGGGTTTTCCAGTCACACCTCAGGTACCTTTAAGACC
AATGACTTACAAGGCAGCTGTAGATCTTAGCCACTTTTTAAAAGAAAAGGGGGGACTGGAAGGGCTAATT
CACTCCCAACGAAGACAAGATATCCTTGATCTGTGGATCTACCACACACAAGGCTACTTCCCTGATTGGC
AGAACTACACACCAGGGCCAGGGATCAGATATCCACTGACCTTTGGATGGTGCTACAAGCTAGTACCAGT
TGAGCAAGAGAAGGTAGAAGAAGCCAATGAAGGAGAGAACACCCGCTTGTTACACCCTGTGAGCCTGCAT
GGGATGGATGACCCGGAGAGAGAAGTATTAGAGTGGAGGTTTGACAGCCGCCTAGCATTTCATCACATGG
CCCGAGAGCTGCATCCGGACTGTACTGGGTCTCTCTGGTTAGACCAGATCTGAGCCTGGGAGCTCTCTGG
CTAACTAGGGAACCCACTGCTTAAGCCTCAATAAAGCTTGCCTTGAGTGCTTCAAGTAGTGTGTGCCCGT
CTGTTGTGTGACTCTGGTAACTAGAGATCCCTCAGACCCTTTTAGTCAGTGTGGAAAATCTCTAGCAGCA
TGTGAGCAAAAGGCCAGCAAAAGGCCAGGAACCGTAAAAAGGCCGCGTTGCTGGCGTTTTTCCATAGGCT
CCGCCCCCCTGACGAGCATCACAAAAATCGACGCTCAAGTCAGAGGTGGCGAAACCCGACAGGACTATAA
AGATACCAGGCGTTTCCCCCTGGAAGCTCCCTCGTGCGCTCTCCTGTTCCGACCCTGCCGCTTACCGGAT
ACCTGTCCGCCTTTCTCCCTTCGGGAAGCGTGGCGCTTTCTCATAGCTCACGCTGTAGGTATCTCAGTTC
GGTGTAGGTCGTTCGCTCCAAGCTGGGCTGTGTGCACGAACCCCCCGTTCAGCCCGACCGCTGCGCCTTA
TCCGGTAACTATCGTCTTGAGTCCAACCCGGTAAGACACGACTTATCGCCACTGGCAGCAGCCACTGGTA
ACAGGATTAGCAGAGCGAGGTATGTAGGCGGTGCTACAGAGTTCTTGAAGTGGTGGCCTAACTACGGCTA
CACTAGAAGAACAGTATTTGGTATCTGCGCTCTGCTGAAGCCAGTTACCTTCGGAAAAAGAGTTGGTAGC
TCTTGATCCGGCAAACAAACCACCGCTGGTAGCGGTGGTTTTTTTGTTTGCAAGCAGCAGATTACGCGCA
GAAAAAAAGGATCTCAAGAAGATCCTTTGATCTTTTCTACGGGGTCTGACGCTCAGTGGAACGAAAACTC
ACGTTAAGGGATTTTGGTCATGAGATTATCAAAAAGGATCTTCACCTAGATCCTTTTAAATTAAAAATGA
AGTTTTAAATCAATCTAAAGTATATATGAGTAAACTTGGTCTGACAGTTACCAATGCTTAATCAGTGAGG
CACCTATCTCAGCGATCTGTCTATTTCGTTCATCCATAGTTGCCTGACTCCCCGTCGTGTAGATAACTAC
GATACGGGAGGGCTTACCATCTGGCCCCAGTGCTGCAATGATACCGCGAGACCCACGCTCACCGGCTCCA
GATTTATCAGCAATAAACCAGCCAGCCGGAAGGGCCGAGCGCAGAAGTGGTCCTGCAACTTTATCCGCCT
CCATCCAGTCTATTAATTGTTGCCGGGAAGCTAGAGTAAGTAGTTCGCCAGTTAATAGTTTGCGCAACGT
TGTTGCCATTGCTACAGGCATCGTGGTGTCACGCTCGTCGTTTGGTATGGCTTCATTCAGCTCCGGTTCC
CAACGATCAAGGCGAGTTACATGATCCCCCATGTTGTGCAAAAAAGCGGTTAGCTCCTTCGGTCCTCCGA
TCGTTGTCAGAAGTAAGTTGGCCGCAGTGTTATCACTCATGGTTATGGCAGCACTGCATAATTCTCTTAC
TGTCATGCCATCCGTAAGATGCTTTTCTGTGACTGGTGAGTACTCAACCAAGTCATTCTGAGAATAGTGT
ATGCGGCGACCGAGTTGCTCTTGCCCGGCGTCAATACGGGATAATACCGCGCCACATAGCAGAACTTTAA
AAGTGCTCATCATTGGAAAACGTTCTTCGGGGCGAAAACTCTCAAGGATCTTACCGCTGTTGAGATCCAG
TTCGATGTAACCCACTCGTGCACCCAACTGATCTTCAGCATCTTTTACTTTCACCAGCGTTTCTGGGTGA
GCAAAAACAGGAAGGCAAAATGCCGCAAAAAAGGGAATAAGGGCGACACGGAAATGTTGAATACTCATAC
TCTTCCTTTTTCAATATTATTGAAGCATTTATCAGGGTTATTGTCTCATGAGCGGATACATATTTGAATG
TATTTAGAAAAATAAACAAATAGGGGTTCCGCGCACATTTCCCCGAAAAGTGCCACCTGAC
